>Addgene plasmid #229725 | pGWB414_35S-(ΔTP)DM3(Col-0)-HA | addgene full sequence | sequence record 496461 | Addgene NGS Result
TTTCACGCCCTTTTAAATATCCGATTATTCTAATAAACGCTCTTTTCTCTTAGGTTTACCCGCCAATATA
TCCTGTCAAACACTGATAGTTTAAACTGAAGGCGGGAAACGACAATCTGATCCAAGCTCAAGCTGCTCTA
GCATTCGCCATTCAGGCTGCGCAACTGTTGGGAAGGGCGATCGGTGCGGGCCTCTTCGCTATTACGCCAG
CTGGCGAAAGGGGGATGTGCTGCAAGGCGATTAAGTTGGGTAACGCCAGGGTTTTCCCAGTCACGACGTT
GTAAAACGACGGCCAGTGCCAAGCTTGCATGCCTGCAGGTCCCCAGATTAGCCTTTTCAATTTCAGAAAG
AATGCTAACCCACAGATGGTTAGAGAGGCTTACGCAGCAGGTCTCATCAAGACGATCTACCCGAGCAATA
ATCTCCAGGAAATCAAATACCTTCCCAAGAAGGTTAAAGATGCAGTCAAAAGATTCAGGACTAACTGCAT
CAAGAACACAGAGAAAGATATATTTCTCAAGATCAGAAGTACTATTCCAGTATGGACGATTCAAGGCTTG
CTTCACAAACCAAGGCAAGTAATAGAGATTGGAGTCTCTAAAAAGGTAGTTCCCACTGAATCAAAGGCCA
TGGAGTCAAAGATTCAAATAGAGGACCTAACAGAACTCGCCGTAAAGACTGGCGAACAGTTCATACAGAG
TCTCTTACGACTCAATGACAAGAAGAAAATCTTCGTCAACATGGTGGAGCACGACACACTTGTCTACTCC
AAAAATATCAAAGATACAGTCTCAGAAGACCAAAGGGCAATTGAGACTTTTCAACAAAGGGTAATATCCG
GAAACCTCCTCGGATTCCATTGCCCAGCTATCTGTCACTTTATTGTGAAGATAGTGGAAAAGGAAGGTGG
CTCCTACAAATGCCATCATTGCGATAAAGGAAAGGCCATCGTTGAAGATGCCTCTGCCGACAGTGGTCCC
AAAGATGGACCCCCACCCACGAGGAGCATCGTGGAAAAAGAAGACGTTCCAACCACGTCTTCAAAGCAAG
TGGATTGATGTGATATCTCCACTGACGTAAGGGATGACGCACAATCCCACTATCCTTCGCAAGACCCTTC
CTCTATATAAGGAAGTTCATTTCATTTGGAGAGAACACGGGGGACTCTAGAGTTATCAACAAGTTTGTAC
AAAAAAGCAGGCTCCGAATTCGCCCTTATGGAAGCGGGATCGGTTTACGTCGATGTAGCTGGGGAATCGA
AGTCGGAGCATGTTACTGGGAAGTGGTTTTCGGTGCCGGAGCTCCGACTGCGTGACCACCGGTTCATAGT
TCCTCTTGATTATTCCAAAAGTTCTCCCAAAATTACCGTCTTTGCTCGAGAGATCGTTGCGGGTAACTTG
AAATTTGGAGCTTTTTGATTCAGAGCTCTTTCTGTGATTACGAAGCTAAAAGTTTGTGTCTTTTGTTTTT
TGTAGTTGGGAAAGAGGAGCAAGCAATGCCGTATTTATTGTATTTGCAAGGTGGTCCAGGATTTGAAGGT
CCAAGGCCTAGTGAAGCTAGTGGATGGATTCAAAGAGCTTGTGAAGAGTTTCGAGTGGTCTTACTCGATC
AAGTATGATGCTTTCATAGTTTTATACTCTTCTCTGGACAGTTTTTTTAGTCTTTGTGTTGTTCTAATTT
TGTTTGTCCTGCAGCGAGGAACAGGCTTGTCCACTCCTTTAACATGTTCCTCTATGCTTCAATTCAAATC
AGCAAAGGAATTAGCTGATTATTTGGTTCACTTTCGAGCTGATAATATAGTTAAAGATGCTGAGTTTATT
AGAGTTCGTCTTGTTCCTAAGGCTGATCCTTGGACAATTTTGGGTCAGGTAATTTGTCTTTGTATTGTCT
ATTGGTCATCTTGCTTCAGTTCTTGTCATTTGATTTTGTATTCATCTTTTTTTCTTCAAATCTACAGAGT
TTCGGTGGCTTTTGTGCACTTACATATCTGAGTTTTGCACCCGAAGGACTCAAACAAGTGCTAATAACTG
GAGGAATTCCACCAATTGGTAAAGCATGTACAGCAGATGATGTATATGAAGCCGGTTTTGAACAAGTTGC
TCGCCAAAATGAAAAATACTACAAGAGATTCCCTCAAGACATTGAGATTGTTCGTGAACTCGTAAATTAC
TTGGCTGAATCTGAAGGTGGCGGGGTGAGGGATTACAACATTTGCTCAATCCACTGACCAGTTTAGTTTA
GTTCCTTACTTGTCTCTGTTTCTTTGTCTTTAGGTACCTCTCCCATCAGGAGGCATTCTTACTCCTAAGG
GTCTTCAAACTCTTGGTCTTTCTGGTTTAGGATCAAGTACTGGTTTTGAGCGCCTGCATTATATGTAAGA
GTTTAGCTTAATTTTTATCAACCACCTCACATGTTCTGTGTTAAATCTGGCCTTCTTAATTGATCATAGG
TTGGAGAGAGTATGGGATCCTATTTTAGTTACTGGAGCTCCAAAGTGTATTAGTCAGTTCTTCTTAAACG
CTGTAAGAGACCCACAAAAATTTGTTGTTTTCTGTTCTCAGCTCAAATAAGGAATTCAATAGTCTGAGAC
ATTTTATCGTTGCTGCAGTTTGAGAGTTGGCATTCTTTTGATACAAATCCACTATATGCTCTTCTCCACG
AGGCCATATACTGTGAGGTATAGTCTCTTCAAATTTCTCATCTTTTTTTCTATTTCAGACAATTACTTCT
TCTTGTTATCGTTTATGTTTAAATGGAAACTTTTTCAGGGTGCTTCATCAGGATGGTCTGCTCATAGATT
ACGGGATAAATATGAGTACAAATTCGACGCAATGAAGGCAGTCAAAGAAAGTCAGCCTGTACTCTTCACA
GGAGAGGTACAGGTTTTGAGTATTTCTAATTGTATGGCTCATAGCTTGGATGATTGGTCCACATTGCTTA
ACTAAAATAGAATTTGGATTTGTATAGATGATATTTCCATGGATGTTTGATGAAATTCATGCCTTGAAGC
CATTTAAAGCTGCCGCCGATCTTTTGGCCAAGAAAGAGGATTGGCCTCCATTATATGATGTTCCTAGATT
GCAGAATAACAAGGTCTGTTTCAGAATCTTGATCGTTCTTTCATATGGATCAAATAATTTTACTCTGTTT
CACATGATTTCTTTTTGTAGGTGCCTGTTGCTGCAGCGGTTTACTACGAAGATATGTATGTAAACTTCAA
GCTGGTGACGGAAACAGCTTCTCATATATCGGGTATCAGACTTTGGGTAACGAATGAGTTTATGCATTCG
GGTCTTCGTGATGCTGGAAGACAAATTATTGATCATTTGTTGGGAATGATCAATGGGAAAAAGCCTCTCT
TTAAGGGCGAATTCGACCCAGCTTTCTTGTACAAAGTGGTTGATAACAGCGGGTTAATTAACATCTTTTA
CCCATACGATGTTCCTGACTATGCGGGCTATCCCTATGACGTCCCGGACTATGCAGGATCCTATCCATAT
GACGTTCCAGATTACGCTGCTCAGTGCAGCGCTTAGAGCTCGAATTTCCCCGATCGTTCAAACATTTGGC
AATAAAGTTTCTTAAGATTGAATCCTGTTGCCGGTCTTGCGATGATTATCATATAATTTCTGTTGAATTA
CGTTAAGCATGTAATAATTAACATGTAATGCATGACGTTATTTATGAGATGGGTTTTTATGATTAGAGTC
CCGCAATTATACATTTAATACGCGATAGAAAACAAAATATAGCGCGCAAACTAGGATAAATTATCGCGCG
CGGTGTCATCTATGTTACTAGATCGGGAATTGGTTCCGGAACCAATTCGTAATCATGTCATAGCTGTTTC
CTGTGTGAAATTGTTATCCGCTCACAATTCCACACAACATACGAGCCGGAAGCATAAAGTGTAAAGCCTG
GGGTGCCTAATGAGTGAGCTAACTCACATTAGGCTGAATTAGGCGCGCCTATTTCTGAATTCCCGATCTA
GTAACATAGATGACACCGCGCGCGATAATTTATCCTAGTTTGCGCGCTATATTTTGTTTTCTATCGCGTA
TTAAATGTATAATTGCGGGACTCTAATCATAAAAACCCATCTCATAAATAACGTCATGCATTACATGTTA
ATTATTACATGCTTAACGTAATTCAACAGAAATTATATGATAATCATCGCAAGACCGGCAACAGGATTCA
ATCTTAAGAAACTTTATTGCCAAATGTTTGAACGATCGGGGATCATCCGGGTCTGTGGCGGGAACTCCAC
GAAAATATCCGAACGCAGCAAGATATCGCGGTGCATCTCGGTCTTGCCTGGGCAGTCGCCGCCGACGCCG
TTGATGTGGACGCCGGGCCCGATCATATTGTCGCTCAGGATCGTGGCGTTGTGCTTGTCGGCCGTTGCTG
TCGTAATGATATCGGCACCTTCGACCGCCTGTTCCGCAGAGATCCCGTGGGCGAAGAACTCCAGCATGAG
ATCCCCGCGCTGGAGGATCATCCAGCCGGCGTCCCGGAAAACGATTCCGAAGCCCAACCTTTCATAGAAG
GCGGCGGTGGAATCGAAATCTCGTGATGGCAGGTTGGGCGTCGCTTGGTCGGTCATTTCGAACCCCAGAG
TCCCGCTCAGAAGAACTCGTCAAGAAGGCGATAGAAGGCGATGCGCTGCGAATCGGGAGCGGCGATACCG
TAAAGCACGAGGAAGCGGTCAGCCCATTCGCCGCCAAGCTCTTCAGCAATATCACGGGTAGCCAACGCTA
TGTCCTGATAGCGGTCCGCCACACCCAGCCGGCCACAGTCGATGAATCCAGAAAAGCGGCCATTTTCCAC
CATGATATTCGGCAAGCAGGCATCGCCATGGGTCACGACGAGATCATCGCCGTCGGGCATGCGCGCCTTG
AGCCTGGCGAACAGTTCGGCTGGCGCGAGCCCCTGATGCTCTTCGTCCAGATCATCCTGATCGACAAGAC
CGGCTTCCATCCGAGTACGTGCTCGCTCGATGCGATGTTTCGCTTGGTGGTCGAATGGGCAGGTAGCCGG
ATCAAGCGTATGCAGCCGCCGCATTGCATCAGCCATGATGGATACTTTCTCGGCAGGAGCAAGGTGAGAT
GACAGGAGATCCTGCCCCGGCACTTCGCCCAATAGCAGCCAGTCCCTTCCCGCTTCAGTGACAACGTCGA
GCACAGCTGCGCAAGGAACGCCCGTCGTGGCCAGCCACGATAGCCGCGCTGCCTCGTCCTGCAGTTCATT
CAGGGCACCGGACAGGTCGGTCTTGACAAAAAGAACCGGGCGCCCCTGCGCTGACAGCCGGAACACGGCG
GCATCAGAGCAGCCGATTGTCTGTTGTGCCCAGTCATAGCCGAATAGCCTCTCCACCCAAGCGGCCGGAG
AACCTGCGTGCAATCCATCTTGTTCAATCATGCGAAACGATCCAGATCCGGTGCAGATTATTTGGATTGA
GAGTGAATATGAGACTCTAATTGGATACCGAGGGGAATTTATGGAACGTCAGTGGAGCATTTTTGACAAG
AAATATTTGCTAGCTGATAGTGACCTTAGGCGACTTTTGAACGCGCAATAATGGTTTCTGACGTATGTGC
TTAGCTCATTAAACTCCAGAAACCCGCGGCTGAGTGGCTCCTTCAACGTTGCGGTTCTGTCAGTTCCAAA
CGTAAAACGGCTTGTCCCGCGTCATCGGCGGGGGTCATAACGTGACTCCCTTAATTCTCCGCTCATGATG
AATTCAGAAATAAATTCAGCCTAATTCGGCGTTAATTCAGTACATTAAAAACGTCCGCAATGTGTTATTA
AGTTGTCTAAGCGTCAATTTGTTTACACCACAATATATCCTGCCACCAGCCAGCCAACAGCTCCCCGACC
GGCAGCTCGGCACAAAATCACCACTCGATACAGGCAGCCCATCAGTCCGGGACGGCGTCAGCGGGAGAGC
CGTTGTAAGGCGGCAGACTTTGCTCATGTTACCGATGCTATTCGGAAGAACGGCAACTAAGCTGCCGGGT
TTGAAACACGGATGATCTCGCGGAGGGTAGCATGTTGATTGTAACGATGACAGAGCGTTGCTGCCTGTGA
TCAATTCGGGCACGAACCCAGTGGACATAAGCCTGTTCGGTTCGTAAGCTGTAATGCAAGTAGCGTATGC
GCTCACGCAACTGGTCCAGAACCTTGACCGAACGCAGCGGTGGTAACGGCGCAGTGGCGGTTTTCATGGC
TTGTTATGACTGTTTTTTTGGGGTACAGTCTATGCCTCGGGCATCCAAGCAGCAAGCGCGTTACGCCGTG
GGTCGATGTTTGATGTTATGGAGCAGCAACGATGTTACGCAGCAGGGCAGTCGCCCTAAAACAAAGTTAA
ACATCATGGGGGAAGCGGTGATCGCCGAAGTATCGACTCAACTATCAGAGGTAGTTGGCGTCATCGAGCG
CCATCTCGAACCGACGTTGCTGGCCGTACATTTGTACGGCTCCGCAGTGGATGGCGGCCTGAAGCCACAC
AGTGATATTGATTTGCTGGTTACGGTGACCGTAAGGCTTGATGAAACAACGCGGCGAGCTTTGATCAACG
ACCTTTTGGAAACTTCGGCTTCCCCTGGAGAGAGCGAGATTCTCCGCGCTGTAGAAGTCACCATTGTTGT
GCACGACGACATCATTCCGTGGCGTTATCCAGCTAAGCGCGAACTGCAATTTGGAGAATGGCAGCGCAAT
GACATTCTTGCAGGTATCTTCGAGCCAGCCACGATCGACATTGATCTGGCTATCTTGCTGACAAAAGCAA
GAGAACATAGCGTTGCCTTGGTAGGTCCAGCGGCGGAGGAACTCTTTGATCCGGTTCCTGAACAGGATCT
ATTTGAGGCGCTAAATGAAACCTTAACGCTATGGAACTCGCCGCCCGACTGGGCTGGCGATGAGCGAAAT
GTAGTGCTTACGTTGTCCCGCATTTGGTACAGCGCAGTAACCGGCAAAATCGCGCCGAAGGATGTCGCTG
CCGACTGGGCAATGGAGCGCCTGCCGGCCCAGTATCAGCCCGTCATACTTGAAGCTAGACAGGCTTATCT
TGGACAAGAAGAAGATCGCTTGGCCTCGCGCGCAGATCAGTTGGAAGAATTTGTCCACTACGTGAAAGGC
GAGATCACCAAGGTAGTCGGCAAATAATGTCTAGCTAGAAATTCGTTCAAGCCGACGCCGCTTCGCGGCG
CGGCTTAACTCAAGCGTTAGATGCACTAAGCACATAATTGCTCACAGCCAAACTATCAGGTCAAGTCTGC
TTTTATTATTTTTAAGCGTGCATAATAAGCCCTACACAAATTGGGAGATATATCATGCATGACCAAAATC
CCTTAACGTGAGTTTTCGTTCCACTGAGCGTCAGACCCCGTAGAAAAGATCAAAGGATCTTCTTGAGATC
CTTTTTTTCTGCGCGTAATCTGCTGCTTGCAAACAAAAAAACCACCGCTACCAGCGGTGGTTTGTTTGCC
GGATCAAGAGCTACCAACTCTTTTTCCGAAGGTAACTGGCTTCAGCAGAGCGCAGATACCAAATACTGTC
CTTCTAGTGTAGCCGTAGTTAGGCCACCACTTCAAGAACTCTGTAGCACCGCCTACATACCTCGCTCTGC
TAATCCTGTTACCAGTGGCTGCTGCCAGTGGCGATAAGTCGTGTCTTACCGGGTTGGACTCAAGACGATA
GTTACCGGATAAGGCGCAGCGGTCGGGCTGAACGGGGGGTTCGTGCACACAGCCCAGCTTGGAGCGAACG
ACCTACACCGAACTGAGATACCTACAGCGTGAGCTATGAGAAAGCGCCACGCTTCCCGAAGGGAGAAAGG
CGGACAGGTATCCGGTAAGCGGCAGGGTCGGAACAGGAGAGCGCACGAGGGAGCTTCCAGGGGGAAACGC
CTGGTATCTTTATAGTCCTGTCGGGTTTCGCCACCTCTGACTTGAGCGTCGATTTTTGTGATGCTCGTCA
GGGGGGCGGAGCCTATGGAAAAACGCCAGCAACGCGGCCTTTTTACGGTTCCTGGCCTTTTGCTGGCCTT
TTGCTCACATGTTCTTTCCTGCGTTATCCCCTGATTCTGTGGATAACCGTATTACCGCCTTTGAGTGAGC
TGATACCGCTCGCCGCAGCCGAACGACCGAGCGCAGCGAGTCAGTGAGCGAGGAAGCGGAAGAGCGCCTG
ATGCGGTATTTTCTCCTTACGCATCTGTGCGGTATTTCACACCGCATATGGTGCACTCTCAGTACAATCT
GCTCTGATGCCGCATAGTTAAGCCAGTATACACTCCGCTATCGCTACGTGACTGGGTCATGGCTGCGCCC
CGACACCCGCCAACACCCGCTGACGCGCCCTGACGGGCTTGTCTGCTCCCGGCATCCGCTTACAGACAAG
CTGTGACCGTCTCCGGGAGCTGCATGTGTCAGAGGTTTTCACCGTCATCACCGAAACGCGCGAGGCAGGG
TGCCTTGATGTGGGCGCCGGCGGTCGAGTGGCGACGGCGCGGCTTGTCCGCGCCCTGGTAGATTGCCTGG
CCGTAGGCCAGCCATTTTTGAGCGGCCAGCGGCCGCGATAGGCCGACGCGAAGCGGCGGGGCGTAGGGAG
CGCAGCGACCGAAGGGTAGGCGCTTTTTGCAGCTCTTCGGCTGTGCGCTGGCCAGACAGTTATGCACAGG
CCAGGCGGGTTTTAAGAGTTTTAATAAGTTTTAAAGAGTTTTAGGCGGAAAAATCGCCTTTTTTCTCTTT
TATATCAGTCACTTACATGTGTGACCGGTTCCCAATGTACGGCTTTGGGTTCCCAATGTACGGGTTCCGG
TTCCCAATGTACGGCTTTGGGTTCCCAATGTACGTGCTATCCACAGGAAAGAGACCTTTTCGACCTTTTT
CCCCTGCTAGGGCAATTTGCCCTAGCATCTGCTCCGTACATTAGGAACCGGCGGATGCTTCGCCCTCGAT
CAGGTTGCGGTAGCGCATGACTAGGATCGGGCCAGCCTGCCCCGCCTCCTCCTTCAAATCGTACTCCGGC
AGGTCATTTGACCCGATCAGCTTGCGCACGGTGAAACAGAACTTCTTGAACTCTCCGGCGCTGCCACTGC
GTTCGTAGATCGTCTTGAACAACCATCTGGCTTCTGCCTTGCCTGCGGCGCGGCGTGCCAGGCGGTAGAG
AAAACGGCCGATGCCGGGATCGATCAAAAAGTAATCGGGGTGAACCGTCAGCACGTCCGGGTTCTTGCCT
TCTGTGATCTCGCGGTACATCCAATCAGCTAGCTCGATCTCGATGTACTCCGGCCGCCCGGTTTCGCTCT
TTACGATCTTGTAGCGGCTAATCAAGGCTTCACCCTCGGATACCGTCACCAGGCGGCCGTTCTTGGCCTT
CTTCGTACGCTGCATGGCAACGTGCGTGGTGTTTAACCGAATGCAGGTTTCTACCAGGTCGTCTTTCTGC
TTTCCGCCATCGGCTCGCCGGCAGAACTTGAGTACGTCCGCAACGTGTGGACGGAACACGCGGCCGGGCT
TGTCTCCCTTCCCTTCCCGGTATCGGTTCATGGATTCGGTTAGATGGGAAACCGCCATCAGTACCAGGTC
GTAATCCCACACACTGGCCATGCCGGCCGGCCCTGCGGAAACCTCTACGTGCCCGTCTGGAAGCTCGTAG
CGGATCACCTCGCCAGCTCGTCGGTCACGCTTCGACAGACGGAAAACGGCCACGTCCATGATGCTGCGAC
TATCGCGGGTGCCCACGTCATAGAGCATCGGAACGAAAAAATCTGGTTGCTCGTCGCCCTTGGGCGGCTT
CCTAATCGACGGCGCACCGGCTGCCGGCGGTTGCCGGGATTCTTTGCGGATTCGATCAGCGGCCGCTTGC
CACGATTCACCGGGGCGTGCTTCTGCCTCGATGCGTTGCCGCTGGGCGGCCTGCGCGGCCTTCAACTTCT
CCACCAGGTCATCACCCAGCGCCGCGCCGATTTGTACCGGGCCGGATGGTTTGCGACCGCTCACGCCGAT
TCCTCGGGCTTGGGGGTTCCAGTGCCATTGCAGGGCCGGCAGACAACCCAGCCGCTTACGCCTGGCCAAC
CGCCCGTTCCTCCACACATGGGGCATTCCACGGCGTCGGTGCCTGGTTGTTCTTGATTTTCCATGCCGCC
TCCTTTAGCCGCTAAAATTCATCTACTCATTTATTCATTTGCTCATTTACTCTGGTAGCTGCGCGATGTA
TTCAGATAGCAGCTCGGTAATGGTCTTGCCTTGGCGTACCGCGTACATCTTCAGCTTGGTGTGATCCTCC
GCCGGCAACTGAAAGTTGACCCGCTTCATGGCTGGCGTGTCTGCCAGGCTGGCCAACGTTGCAGCCTTGC
TGCTGCGTGCGCTCGGACGGCCGGCACTTAGCGTGTTTGTGCTTTTGCTCATTTTCTCTTTACCTCATTA
ACTCAAATGAGTTTTGATTTAATTTCAGCGGCCAGCGCCTGGACCTCGCGGGCAGCGTCGCCCTCGGGTT
CTGATTCAAGAACGGTTGTGCCGGCGGCGGCAGTGCCTGGGTAGCTCACGCGCTGCGTGATACGGGACTC
AAGAATGGGCAGCTCGTACCCGGCCAGCGCCTCGGCAACCTCACCGCCGATGCGCGTGCCTTTGATCGCC
CGCGACACGACAAAGGCCGCTTGTAGCCTTCCATCCGTGACCTCAATGCGCTGCTTAACCAGCTCCACCA
GGTCGGCGGTGGCCCATATGTCGTAAGGGCTTGGCTGCACCGGAATCAGCACGAAGTCGGCTGCCTTGAT
CGCGGACACAGCCAAGTCCGCCGCCTGGGGCGCTCCGTCGATCACTACGAAGTCGCGCCGGCCGATGGCC
TTCACGTCGCGGTCAATCGTCGGGCGGTCGATGCCGACAACGGTTAGCGGTTGATCTTCCCGCACGGCCG
CCCAATCGCGGGCACTGCCCTGGGGATCGGAATCGACTAACAGAACATCGGCCCCGGCGAGTTGCAGGGC
GCGGGCTAGATGGGTTGCGATGGTCGTCTTGCCTGACCCGCCTTTCTGGTTAAGTACAGCGATAACCTTC
ATGCGTTCCCCTTGCGTATTTGTTTATTTACTCATCGCATCATATACGCAGCGACCGCATGACGCAAGCT
GTTTTACTCAAATACACATCACCTTTTTAGACGGCGGCGCTCGGTTTCTTCAGCGGCCAAGCTGGCCGGC
CAGGCCGCCAGCTTGGCATCAGACAAACCGGCCAGGATTTCATGCAGCCGCACGGTTGAGACGTGCGCGG
GCGGCTCGAACACGTACCCGGCCGCGATCATCTCCGCCTCGATCTCTTCGGTAATGAAAAACGGTTCGTC
CTGGCCGTCCTGGTGCGGTTTCATGCTTGTTCCTCTTGGCGTTCATTCTCGGCGGCCGCCAGGGCGTCGG
CCTCGGTCAATGCGTCCTCACGGAAGGCACCGCGCCGCCTGGCCTCGGTGGGCGTCACTTCCTCGCTGCG
CTCAAGTGCGCGGTACAGGGTCGAGCGATGCACGCCAAGCAGTGCAGCCGCCTCTTTCACGGTGCGGCCT
TCCTGGTCGATCAGCTCGCGGGCGTGCGCGATCTGTGCCGGGGTGAGGGTAGGGCGGGGGCCAAACTTCA
CGCCTCGGGCCTTGGCGGCCTCGCGCCCGCTCCGGGTGCGGTCGATGATTAGGGAACGCTCGAACTCGGC
AATGCCGGCGAACACGGTCAACACCATGCGGCCGGCCGGCGTGGTGGTGTCGGCCCACGGCTCTGCCAGG
CTACGCAGGCCCGCGCCGGCCTCCTGGATGCGCTCGGCAATGTCCAGTAGGTCGCGGGTGCTGCGGGCCA
GGCGGTCTAGCCTGGTCACTGTCACAACGTCGCCAGGGCGTAGGTGGTCAAGCATCCTGGCCAGCTCCGG
GCGGTCGCGCCTGGTGCCGGTGATCTTCTCGGAAAACAGCTTGGTGCAGCCGGCCGCGTGCAGTTCGGCC
CGTTGGTTGGTCAAGTCCTGGTCGTCGGTGCTGACGCGGGCATAGCCCAGCAGGCCAGCGGCGGCGCTCT
TGTTCATGGCGTAATGTCTCCGGTTCTAGTCGCAAGTATTCTACTTTATGCGACTAAAACACGCGACAAG
AAAACGCCAGGAAAAGGGCAGGGCGGCAGCCTGTCGCGTAACTTAGGACTTGTGCGACATGTCGTTTTCA
GAAGACGGCTGCACTGAACGTCAGAAGCCGACTGCACTATAGCAGCGGAGGGGTTGGATCAAAGTACTTT
GATCCCGAGGGGAACCCTGTGGTTGGCATGCACATACAAATGGACGAACGGATAAACCT
Features (pLannotate 1.2.2; 29 found; start..end, strand, type, name):
     54..78      -  misc_feature   RB T-DNA repeat: right border repeat from nopaline C58 T-DNA
    144..298     -  CDS            lacZα (fragment): LacZα fragment of β-galactosidase; lacZ fragment
    301..321     -  misc_feature   MCS (fragment): pUC18/19 multiple cloning site
    812..1153    +  promoter       CaMV 35S promoter: strong constitutive promoter from cauliflower mosaic virus
   1179..1203    +  protein_bind   attB1: mutant version of attB; recombination site for the Gateway® BP reaction BP Clonase™
   1677..1868    +  CDS            pip (fragment): PIP_AERSO - Also known as pap. Experimental evidence at protein level: Swiss-Prot protein existence level 1. Higher activity toward long peptides. Acts on hydroxyproline beta-naphthylamide with almost as high an activity as on proline beta- naphthylamide. From Aeromonas sobria.
   2968..3096    +  CDS            pip (fragment): PIP_AERSO - Also known as pap. Experimental evidence at protein level: Swiss-Prot protein existence level 1. Higher activity toward long peptides. Acts on hydroxyproline beta-naphthylamide with almost as high an activity as on proline beta- naphthylamide. From Aeromonas sobria.
   3376..3400    -  protein_bind   attB2: mutant version of attB; recombination site for the Gateway® BP reaction BP Clonase™
   3429..3518    +  CDS            3xHA: three tandem HA epitope tags
   3552..3804    +  terminator     NOS terminator: nopaline synthase terminator and poly(A) signal
   3859..3881    -  protein_bind   lac operator (fragment): The lac repressor binds to the lac operator to inhibit transcription in E. coli. This inhibition can be relieved by adding lactose or isopropyl-β-D-thiogalactopyranoside (IPTG). lac repressor encoded by lacI
   3885..3915    -  promoter       lac promoter: promoter for the E. coli lac operon
   3930..3951    -  protein_bind   CAP binding site: CAP binding activates transcription in the presence of cAMP. E. coli catabolite activator protein
   3985..4237    -  terminator     NOS terminator: nopaline synthase terminator and poly(A) signal
   4244..4450    -  CDS            ocd (fragment): OCD_AGRFC - Experimental evidence at protein level: Swiss-Prot protein existence level 1. Catalyzes the conversion of L-ornithine into L-proline with release of ammonia. Is involved in the utilization of nopaline, a catabolic pathway that proceeds through L-arginine and L-ornithine to L-proline. Nopaline is a predominant opine in plant cells transformed with Ti plasmid pTiC58. From Agrobacterium fabrum (strain C58 / ATCC 33970) (Agrobacterium tumefaciens (strain C58)).
   4457..4606    -  CDS            ble (fragment): BLE_KLEPN - Experimental evidence at protein level: Swiss-Prot protein existence level 1. Binding protein with a strong affinity to the bleomycin family of antibiotics. Binds to CL990; an antimitotic-antibiotic compound. From Klebsiella pneumoniae.
   4627..5421    -  CDS            NeoR/KanR: aminoglycoside phosphotransferase from Tn5; aph(3')-II (or nptII); confers resistance to neomycin, kanamycin, and G418 (Geneticin®)
   5442..5625    -  promoter       NOS promoter: nopaline synthase promoter NOS promoter
   5831..5855    -  misc_feature   LB T-DNA repeat: left border repeat from nopaline C58 T-DNA
   6114..6137    +  promoter       Pc promoter (fragment): intI1 (promoter lies within the coding sequence); class 1 integron promoter
   6313..6369    +  CDS            GmR (fragment): gentamycin acetyltransferase; aacC1; confers resistance to gentamycin
   6380..7167    +  CDS            SmR (fragment): aminoglycoside adenylyltransferase (Murphy, 1985); aadA; confers resistance to spectinomycin and streptomycin
   7413..8001    +  rep_origin     ori: high-copy-number ColE1/pMB1/pBR322/pUC origin of replication
   8187..8327    -  misc_feature   bom: basis of mobility region from pBR322
   8429..8468    -  CDS            rop (fragment): Rop protein, which maintains plasmids at low copy number; rop
   8671..8865    -  rep_origin     pVS1 oriV: origin of replication for the Pseudomonas plasmid pVS1 (Heeb et al., 2000)
   8931..10004   -  CDS            pVS1 RepA: replication protein from the Pseudomonas plasmid pVS1 (Heeb et al., 2000)
  10433..11062   -  CDS            pVS1 StaA: stability protein from the Pseudomonas plasmid pVS1 (Heeb et al., 2000)
  11622..12023   -  CDS            Y4CG_SINFN (fragment): Protein inferred from homology: Swiss-Prot protein existence level 3. From Sinorhizobium fredii (strain NBRC 101917 / NGR234).
