[The description below was written by a language model from this plasmid's Addgene catalogue record and pLannotate feature annotations shown in this document.]
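Description:
pGWB414_35S-(ΔTP)DM3(Col-0)-HA is a Gateway-derived binary T-DNA vector for plant expression, built on the pGWB414 backbone and intended for Agrobacterium-mediated stable transformation or transient expression. Outside the T-DNA borders the annotated sequence (about 12.3 kb) carries a ColE1/pMB1-type origin with the pBR322 bom region for replication in E. coli, plus the pVS1 oriV, RepA and StaA functions that allow replication and stable maintenance in Agrobacterium. Bacterial selection is by spectinomycin through the aadA (SmR) gene.

Between the nopaline-type right and left border repeats lie two plant cassettes. The payload cassette uses the CaMV 35S promoter to drive constitutive expression of Arabidopsis thaliana DM3 (DANGEROUS MIX 3, At3g61540; Col-0 allele), an alpha/beta hydrolase implicated in NLR-mediated genetic incompatibility. The insert lacks amino acids 1–52; the "ΔTP" in the name suggests that this removes an N-terminal transit peptide, although the record does not spell this out. The coding region sits between attB1 and attB2 sites left by the Gateway LR reaction and is followed by a 3xHA epitope tag and a NOS terminator, giving a C-terminally HA-tagged protein suitable for immunodetection or immunoprecipitation. The "pip" fragments called within the insert are homology hits to a bacterial proline iminopeptidase rather than separate features, and presumably reflect sequence similarity of DM3 itself. The second cassette, in the opposite orientation, is NOS promoter–NeoR/KanR (nptII)–NOS terminator, providing kanamycin selection of transformed plants. Residual lacZα, lac promoter and MCS fragments are backbone remnants.

The construct is suited to testing how loss of the N-terminal region affects DM3 accumulation, localisation or its ability to trigger immune-related phenotypes in planta.
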