Addgene plasmid #229725: pGWB414_35S-(ΔTP)DM3(Col-0)-HA
Purpose: Stable transformation or transient expression of gene of interest in plants
Depositing lab: Eunyoung Chae. Depositing organization: National University of Singapore. Publication: Structural determinants of DANGEROUS MIX 3, an alpha/beta hydrolase that triggers NLR-mediated genetic incompatibility in plants. Wan WL, Kim G, Kim N, Tan YY, Watari M, Charoennit N, Lee RRQ, Phang IRK, Wang J, Liew YY, Hu D, Ng SK, Zhang Y, Jang IC, Song JJ, Chae E. Mol Cell. 2025 Jul 17;85(14):2776-2795.e8. doi: 10.1016/j.molcel.2025.06.021. PubMed 40680723.
Backbone
  Vector backbone: pGWB414
  Backbone manufacturer: Tsuyoshi Nakagawa (Addgene plasmid #74856)
  Vector type: Plant Expression
Growth in bacteria
  Bacterial resistance: Spectinomycin, 50 μg/mL
  Growth temperature: 37°C
  Growth strain: DH5alpha
  Copy number: High Copy
Gene/Insert
  Gene/Insert name: DM3(Col-0) (alt name: At3g61540)
  Species: A. thaliana (mustard weed)
  Mutation: amino acid 1-52 were deleted
  Entrez Gene: AT3G61540 (a.k.a. AT3G61540)
  Cloning method: Gateway Cloning
  Sequencing primers: 5′ N/A
Terms and licenses: Academic/Nonprofit Terms; Industry Terms: Not Available to Industry
Depositor comments: Please visit https://doi.org/10.1101/2024.10.28.620575 for bioRxiv preprint.
How to cite: pGWB414_35S-(ΔTP)DM3(Col-0)-HA was a gift from Eunyoung Chae (Addgene plasmid # 229725 ; http://n2t.net/addgene:229725 ; RRID:Addgene_229725)
